>Addgene plasmid #177124 | pHR-YTHDC1-FL-mCherry-Cry2 | addgene full sequence | sequence record 348710 | Addgene NGS Result
CGGATCTCGACGGTATCGCCAAATGGCAGTATTCATCCACAATTTTAAAAGAAAAGGGGGGATTGGGGGG
TACAGTGCAGGGGAAAGAATAGTAGACATAATAGCAACAGACATACAAACTAAAGAATTACAAAAACAAA
TTACAAAAATTCAAAATTTTCGGGTTTATTACAGGGACAGCAGAGATCCAGTTTGGATCGATAAGCTTGA
TATCGAATTCCTGCAGCCCCGATAAAATAAAAGATTTTATTTAGTCTCCAGAAAAAGGGGGGAATGAAAG
ACCCCACCTGTAGGTTTGGCAAGCTAGCTGCAGTAACGCCATTTTGCAAGGCATGGAAAAATACCAAACC
AAGAATAGAGAAGTTCAGATCAAGGGCGGGTACATGAAAATAGCTAACGTTGGGCCAAACAGGATATCTG
CGGTGAGCAGTTTCGGCCCCGGCCCGGGGCCAAGAACAGATGGTCACCGCAGTTTCGGCCCCGGCCCGAG
GCCAAGAACAGATGGTCCCCAGATATGGCCCAACCCTCAGCAGTTTCTTAAGACCCATCAGATGTTTCCA
GGCTCCCCCAAGGACCTGAAATGACCCTGCGCCTTATTTGAATTAACCAATCAGCCTGCTTCTCGCTTCT
GTTCGCGCGCTTCTGCTTCCCGAGCTCTATAAAAGAGCTCACAACCCCTCACTCGGCGCGCCAGTCCTCC
GACAGACTGAGTCGCCCGGGGGGGATCCGGAGCTACCCTGATGGCGGCTGACAGTCGGGAGGAGAAAGAT
GGAGAACTTAATGTTCTGGATGATATTTTAACTGAAGTACCAGAACAAGATGATGAACTGTATAATCCAG
AGAGTGAACAAGATAAAAATGAGAAAAAGGGATCAAAAAGAAAAAGTGATCGAATGGAATCTACTGATAC
CAAACGACAAAAGCCTTCTGTCCATTCAAGACAACTGGTTTCTAAGCCACTGAGCTCATCTGTTAGCAAT
AACAAAAGAATAGTTAGTACAAAAGGAAAGTCAGCCACAGAGTATAAAAATGAGGAATATCAAAGATCTG
AAAGAAACAAGCGTCTAGATGCTGATCGGAAAATTCGTCTATCAAGTAGTGCCTCCAGAGAACCTTATAA
GAATCAACCTGAAAAAACCTGTGTCCGGAAAAGGGATCCTGAAAGGAGGGCCAAATCTCCTACGCCAGAT
GGTTCTGAGAGAATTGGGCTTGAAGTGGATAGACGTGCAAGCAGATCCAGCCAGTCTTCTAAGGAAGAAG
TGAACTCTGAAGAATATGGCTCTGACCATGAGACTGGCAGCAGTGGTTCTTCTGATGAGCAAGGGAACAA
CACTGAGAATGAGGAGGAAGGAGTGGAAGAAGATGTGGAGGAAGATGAAGAAGTAGAAGAAGATGCAGAA
GAAGATGAAGAGGTGGATGAAGATGGAGAGGAGGAGGAGGAAGAGGAGGAGGAGGAAGAGGAGGAGGAGG
AGGAGGAAGAAGAAGAATATGAACAGGATGAGAGAGACCAGAAAGAGGAGGGAAATGATTATGACACTCG
AAGTGAGGCCAGTGACTCTGGTTCTGAATCTGTTTCCTTCACAGATGGGTCTGTCAGATCTGGTTCAGGC
ACAGATGGATCAGATGAGAAAAAGAAGGAAAGGAAGAGAGCTAGAGGCATATCTCCAATTGTTTTTGATA
GAAGTGGAAGCTCTGCATCAGAGTCATATGCAGGTTCAGAAAAGAAGCATGAGAAATTATCATCTTCCGT
TCGTGCTGTCCGAAAAGATCAAACCAGTAAACTCAAATATGTGCTTCAAGATGCAAGATTTTTCCTCATA
AAGAGTAACAACCATGAGAATGTGTCTCTTGCCAAAGCGAAGGGTGTATGGTCCACGCTCCCTGTAAATG
AGAAGAAATTAAATCTTGCATTTAGATCTGCAAGGAGTGTTATCTTAATATTTTCTGTCAGAGAGAGTGG
AAAATTTCAAGGGTTTGCAAGACTTTCTTCAGAATCACATCACGGAGGATCTCCTATACACTGGGTGCTT
CCAGCAGGAATGAGTGCTAAAATGCTGGGAGGTGTCTTTAAAATTGACTGGATTTGCAGGCGTGAATTAC
CCTTCACTAAGTCGGCTCATCTCACCAATCCTTGGAATGAACATAAACCAGTAAAGATCGGACGTGATGG
ACAGGAAATTGAACTTGAATGTGGAACCCAGCTTTGTCTTCTGTTTCCCCCCGATGAAAGTATTGACTTG
TATCAGGTCATTCATAAAATGCGTCACAAGAGAAGAATGCATTCTCAGCCCCGATCACGAGGACGTCCAT
CCCGTCGAGAACCAGTCCGGGATGTGGGAAGGCGTCGACCAGAAGATTATGATATTCATAACAGCAGAAA
GAAACCAAGGATTGACTATCCCCCTGAGTTTCACCAGAGACCAGGGTATTTAAAGGATCCACGATACCAG
GAAGTGGACAGACGATTTTCAGGAGTTCGCCGAGATGTGTTTTTAAATGGGTCCTACAATGATTATGTGA
GGGAATTTCATAACATGGGACCACCACCACCTTGGCAAGGAATGCCCCCTTACCCAGGAATGGAACAACC
TCCACACCATCCTTACTATCAGCACCATGCTCCACCTCCTCAAGCTCATCCCCCTTACTCAGGACATCAT
CCAGTACCACATGAAGCAAGATACAGAGATAAACGAGTACATGATTATGATATGAGGGTGGATGATTTCC
TTCGTCGCACACAAGCTGTTGTCAGTGGCCGGAGAAGTAGACCCCGTGAAAGAGACCGGGAACGAGAGCG
AGACCGCCCTAGAGATAACAGACGAGACAGAGAGCGAGATAGAGGACGTGATAGAGAAAGAGAAAGAGAG
CGATTATGTGATCGAGACAGAGACCGAGGGGAGAGAGGTCGATATAGAAGAATGGTGTCTAAAGGCGAGG
AGGATAACATGGCTATAATCAAGGAATTTATGAGGTTCAAGGTGCATATGGAGGGATCTGTGAACGGTCA
CGAGTTCGAAATCGAGGGCGAAGGCGAGGGGCGACCCTATGAAGGGACACAGACGGCCAAACTGAAGGTG
ACCAAGGGTGGCCCCCTGCCTTTCGCCTGGGACATCCTGTCACCCCAGTTTATGTACGGCTCTAAGGCTT
ACGTTAAGCACCCTGCCGATATTCCGGACTACTTGAAACTGAGCTTCCCTGAAGGGTTCAAGTGGGAACG
GGTAATGAATTTTGAGGATGGCGGTGTAGTCACAGTTACCCAGGACAGCTCTCTTCAGGACGGAGAATTT
ATCTATAAGGTTAAACTTCGGGGCACTAACTTCCCATCAGACGGCCCCGTGATGCAGAAGAAAACTATGG
GCTGGGAAGCCAGCTCAGAACGCATGTATCCCGAGGACGGAGCACTGAAGGGAGAAATCAAGCAGCGACT
CAAGCTGAAGGATGGGGGACATTATGATGCTGAGGTCAAAACCACCTATAAGGCCAAGAAACCCGTTCAG
CTTCCTGGGGCATACAACGTGAATATCAAACTGGATATTACATCCCATAACGAAGACTATACCATCGTGG
AACAGTACGAGCGGGCCGAGGGCAGACATAGCACAGGGGGCATGGATGAATTGTACAAGGCGGCCACGCG
TATGAAGATGGACAAAAAGACTATAGTTTGGTTTAGAAGAGACCTAAGGATTGAGGATAATCCTGCATTA
GCAGCAGCTGCTCACGAAGGATCTGTTTTTCCTGTCTTCATTTGGTGTCCTGAAGAAGAAGGACAGTTTT
ATCCTGGAAGAGCTTCAAGATGGTGGATGAAACAATCACTTGCTCACTTATCTCAATCCTTGAAGGCTCT
TGGATCTGACCTCACTTTAATCAAAACCCACAACACGATTTCAGCGATCTTGGATTGTATCCGCGTTACC
GGTGCTACAAAAGTCGTCTTTAACCACCTCTATGATCCTGTTTCGTTAGTTCGGGACCATACCGTAAAGG
AGAAGCTGGTGGAACGTGGGATCTCTGTGCAAAGCTACAATGGAGATCTATTGTATGAACCGTGGGAGAT
ATACTGCGAAAAGGGCAAACCTTTTACGAGTTTCAATTCTTACTGGAAGAAATGCTTAGATATGTCGATT
GAATCCGTTATGCTTCCTCCTCCTTGGCGGTTGATGCCAATAACTGCAGCGGCTGAAGCGATTTGGGCGT
GTTCGATTGAAGAACTAGGGCTGGAGAATGAGGCCGAGAAACCGAGCAATGCGTTGTTAACTAGAGCTTG
GTCTCCAGGATGGAGCAATGCTGATAAGTTACTAAATGAGTTCATCGAGAAGCAGTTGATAGATTATGCA
AAGAACAGCAAGAAAGTTGTTGGGAATTCTACTTCACTACTTTCTCCGTATCTCCATTTCGGGGAAATAA
GCGTCAGACACGTTTTCCAGTGTGCCCGGATGAAACAAATTATATGGGCAAGAGATAAGAACAGTGAAGG
AGAAGAAAGTGCAGATCTTTTTCTTAGGGGAATCGGTTTAAGAGAGTATTCTCGGTATATATGTTTCAAC
TTCCCGTTTACTCACGAGCAATCGTTGTTGAGTCATCTTCGGTTTTTCCCTTGGGATGCTGATGTTGATA
AGTTCAAGGCCTGGAGACAAGGCAGGACCGGTTATCCGTTGGTGGATGCCGGAATGAGAGAGCTTTGGGC
TACCGGATGGATGCATAACAGAATAAGAGTGATTGTTTCAAGCTTTGCTGTGAAGTTTCTTCTCCTTCCA
TGGAAATGGGGAATGAAGTATTTCTGGGATACACTTTTGGATGCTGATTTGGAATGTGACATCCTTGGCT
GGCAGTATATCTCTGGGAGTATCCCCGATGGCCACGAGCTTGATCGCTTGGACAATCCCGCGTTACAAGG
CGCCAAATATGACCCAGAAGGTGAGTACATAAGGCAATGGCTTCCCGAGCTTGCGAGATTGCCAACTGAA
TGGATCCATCATCCATGGGACGCTCCTTTAACCGTACTCAAAGCTTCTGGTGTGGAACTCGGAACAAACT
ATGCGAAACCCATTGTAGACATCGACACAGCTCGTGAGCTACTAGCTAAAGCTATTTCAAGAACCCGTGA
AGCACAGATCATGATCGGAGCAGCAGCCCGGGATCCACCGGTCGCCACCGGTTCAGGGAGCGGATCCGGC
TCAGGGAGTGCGGCCGCAACTCCCACCTGCAACATGCGTGACTGACTGAGGCCGCGACTCTAGAGTCGAC
CTGCAGGCATGCAAGCTTGATATCAAGCTTATCGATAATCAACCTCTGGATTACAAAATTTGTGAAAGAT
TGACTGGTATTCTTAACTATGTTGCTCCTTTTACGCTATGTGGATACGCTGCTTTAATGCCTTTGTATCA
TGCTATTGCTTCCCGTATGGCTTTCATTTTCTCCTCCTTGTATAAATCCTGGTTGCTGTCTCTTTATGAG
GAGTTGTGGCCCGTTGTCAGGCAACGTGGCGTGGTGTGCACTGTGTTTGCTGACGCAACCCCCACTGGTT
GGGGCATTGCCACCACCTGTCAGCTCCTTTCCGGGACTTTCGCTTTCCCCCTCCCTATTGCCACGGCGGA
ACTCATCGCCGCCTGCCTTGCCCGCTGCTGGACAGGGGCTCGGCTGTTGGGCACTGACAATTCCGTGGTG
TTGTCGGGGAAATCATCGTCCTTTCCTTGGCTGCTCGCCTGTGTTGCCACCTGGATTCTGCGCGGGACGT
CCTTCTGCTACGTCCCTTCGGCCCTCAATCCAGCGGACCTTCCTTCCCGCGGCCTGCTGCCGGCTCTGCG
GCCTCTTCCGCGTCTTCGCCTTCGCCCTCAGACGAGTCGGATCTCCCTTTGGGCCGCCTCCCCGCATCGA
TACCGTCGACCTCGAGGGAATTAATTCGAGCTCGGTACCTTTAAGACCAATGACTTACAAGGCAGCTGTA
GATCTTAGCCACTTTTTAAAAGAAAAGGGGGGACTGGAAGGGCTAATTCACTCCCAACGAAGACAAGATC
TGCTTTTTGCTTGTACTGGGTCTCTCTGGTTAGACCAGATCTGAGCCTGGGAGCTCTCTGGCTAACTAGG
GAACCCACTGCTTAAGCCTCAATAAAGCTTGCCTTGAGTGCTTCAAGTAGTGTGTGCCCGTCTGTTGTGT
GACTCTGGTAACTAGAGATCCCTCAGACCCTTTTAGTCAGTGTGGAAAATCTCTAGCAGCATCTAGAATT
AATTCCGTGTATTCTATAGTGTCACCTAAATCGTATGTGTATGATACATAAGGTTATGTATTAATTGTAG
CCGCGTTCTAACGACAATATGTACAAGCCTAATTGTGTAGCATCTGGCTTACTGAAGCAGACCCTATCAT
CTCTCTCGTAAACTGCCGTCAGAGTCGGTTTGGTTGGACGAACCTTCTGAGTTTCTGGTAACGCCGTCCC
GCACCCGGAAATGGTCAGCGAACCAATCAGCAGGGTCATCGCTAGCCAGATCCTCTACGCCGGACGCATC
GTGGCCGGCATCACCGGCGCCACAGGTGCGGTTGCTGGCGCCTATATCGCCGACATCACCGATGGGGAAG
ATCGGGCTCGCCACTTCGGGCTCATGAGCGCTTGTTTCGGCGTGGGTATGGTGGCAGGCCCCGTGGCCGG
GGGACTGTTGGGCGCCATCTCCTTGCATGCACCATTCCTTGCGGCGGCGGTGCTCAACGGCCTCAACCTA
CTACTGGGCTGCTTCCTAATGCAGGAGTCGCATAAGGGAGAGCGTCGAATGGTGCACTCTCAGTACAATC
TGCTCTGATGCCGCATAGTTAAGCCAGCCCCGACACCCGCCAACACCCGCTGACGCGCCCTGACGGGCTT
GTCTGCTCCCGGCATCCGCTTACAGACAAGCTGTGACCGTCTCCGGGAGCTGCATGTGTCAGAGGTTTTC
ACCGTCATCACCGAAACGCGCGAGACGAAAGGGCCTCGTGATACGCCTATTTTTATAGGTTAATGTCATG
ATAATAATGGTTTCTTAGACGTCAGGTGGCACTTTTCGGGGAAATGTGCGCGGAACCCCTATTTGTTTAT
TTTTCTAAATACATTCAAATATGTATCCGCTCATGAGACAATAACCCTGATAAATGCTTCAATAATATTG
AAAAAGGAAGAGTATGAGTATTCAACATTTCCGTGTCGCCCTTATTCCCTTTTTTGCGGCATTTTGCCTT
CCTGTTTTTGCTCACCCAGAAACGCTGGTGAAAGTAAAAGATGCTGAAGATCAGTTGGGTGCACGAGTGG
GTTACATCGAACTGGATCTCAACAGCGGTAAGATCCTTGAGAGTTTTCGCCCCGAAGAACGTTTTCCAAT
GATGAGCACTTTTAAAGTTCTGCTATGTGGCGCGGTATTATCCCGTATTGACGCCGGGCAAGAGCAACTC
GGTCGCCGCATACACTATTCTCAGAATGACTTGGTTGAGTACTCACCAGTCACAGAAAAGCATCTTACGG
ATGGCATGACAGTAAGAGAATTATGCAGTGCTGCCATAACCATGAGTGATAACACTGCGGCCAACTTACT
TCTGACAACGATCGGAGGACCGAAGGAGCTAACCGCTTTTTTGCACAACATGGGGGATCATGTAACTCGC
CTTGATCGTTGGGAACCGGAGCTGAATGAAGCCATACCAAACGACGAGCGTGACACCACGATGCCTGTAG
CAATGGCAACAACGTTGCGCAAACTATTAACTGGCGAACTACTTACTCTAGCTTCCCGGCAACAATTAAT
AGACTGGATGGAGGCGGATAAAGTTGCAGGACCACTTCTGCGCTCGGCCCTTCCGGCTGGCTGGTTTATT
GCTGATAAATCTGGAGCCGGTGAGCGTGGGTCTCGCGGTATCATTGCAGCACTGGGGCCAGATGGTAAGC
CCTCCCGTATCGTAGTTATCTACACGACGGGGAGTCAGGCAACTATGGATGAACGAAATAGACAGATCGC
TGAGATAGGTGCCTCACTGATTAAGCATTGGTAACTGTCAGACCAAGTTTACTCATATATACTTTAGATT
GATTTAAAACTTCATTTTTAATTTAAAAGGATCTAGGTGAAGATCCTTTTTGATAATCTCATGACCAAAA
TCCCTTAACGTGAGTTTTCGTTCCACTGAGCGTCAGACCCCGTAGAAAAGATCAAAGGATCTTCTTGAGA
TCCTTTTTTTCTGCGCGTAATCTGCTGCTTGCAAACAAAAAAACCACCGCTACCAGCGGTGGTTTGTTTG
CCGGATCAAGAGCTACCAACTCTTTTTCCGAAGGTAACTGGCTTCAGCAGAGCGCAGATACCAAATACTG
TTCTTCTAGTGTAGCCGTAGTTAGGCCACCACTTCAAGAACTCTGTAGCACCGCCTACATACCTCGCTCT
GCTAATCCTGTTACCAGTGGCTGCTGCCAGTGGCGATAAGTCGTGTCTTACCGGGTTGGACTCAAGACGA
TAGTTACCGGATAAGGCGCAGCGGTCGGGCTGAACGGGGGGTTCGTGCACACAGCCCAGCTTGGAGCGAA
CGACCTACACCGAACTGAGATACCTACAGCGTGAGCTATGAGAAAGCGCCACGCTTCCCGAAGGGAGAAA
GGCGGACAGGTATCCGGTAAGCGGCAGGGTCGGAACAGGAGAGCGCACGAGGGAGCTTCCAGGGGGAAAC
GCCTGGTATCTTTATAGTCCTGTCGGGTTTCGCCACCTCTGACTTGAGCGTCGATTTTTGTGATGCTCGT
CAGGGGGGCGGAGCCTATGGAAAAACGCCAGCAACGCGGCCTTTTTACGGTTCCTGGCCTTTTGCTGGCC
TTTTGCTCACATGTTCTTTCCTGCGTTATCCCCTGATTCTGTGGATAACCGTATTACCGCCTTTGAGTGA
GCTGATACCGCTCGCCGCAGCCGAACGACCGAGCGCAGCGAGTCAGTGAGCGAGGAAGCGGAAGAGCGCC
CAATACGCAAACCGCCTCTCCCCGCGCGTTGGCCGATTCATTAATGCAGCTGTGGAATGTGTGTCAGTTA
GGGTGTGGAAAGTCCCCAGGCTCCCCAGCAGGCAGAAGTATGCAAAGCATGCATCTCAATTAGTCAGCAA
CCAGGTGTGGAAAGTCCCCAGGCTCCCCAGCAGGCAGAAGTATGCAAAGCATGCATCTCAATTAGTCAGC
AACCATAGTCCCGCCCCTAACTCCGCCCATCCCGCCCCTAACTCCGCCCAGTTCCGCCCATTCTCCGCCC
CATGGCTGACTAATTTTTTTTATTTATGCAGAGGCCGAGGCCGCCTCGGCCTCTGAGCTATTCCAGAAGT
AGTGAGGAGGCTTTTTTGGAGGCCTAGGCTTTTGCAAAAAGCTTGGACACAAGACAGGCTTGCGAGATAT
GTTTGAGAATACCACTTTATCCCGCGTCAGGGAGAGGCAGTGCGTAAAAAGACGCGGACTCATGTGAAAT
ACTGGTTTTTAGTGCGCCAGATCTCTATAATCTCGCGCAACCTATTTTCCCCTCGAACACTTTTTAAGCC
GTAGATAAACAGGCTGGGACACTTCACATGAGCGAAAAATACATCGTCACCTGGGACATGTTGCAGATCC
ATGCACGTAAACTCGCAAGCCGACTGATGCCTTCTGAACAATGGAAAGGCATTATTGCCGTAAGCCGTGG
CGGTCTGTACCGGGTGCGTTACTGGCGCGTGAACTGGGTATTCGTCATGTCGATACCGTTTGTATTTCCA
GCTACGATCACGACAACCAGCGCGAGCTTAAAGTGCTGAAACGCGCAGAAGGCGATGGCGAAGGCTTCAT
CGTTATTGATGACCTGGTGGATACCGGTGGTACTGCGGTTGCGATTCGTGAAATGTATCCAAAAGCGCAC
TTTGTCACCATCTTCGCAAAACCGGCTGGTCGTCCGCTGGTTGATGACTATGTTGTTGATATCCCGCAAG
ATACCTGGATTGAACAGCCGTGGGATATGGGCGTCGTATTCGTCCCGCCAATCTCCGGTCGCTAATCTTT
TCAACGCCTGGCACTGCCGGGCGTTGTTCTTTTTAACTTCAGGCGGGTTACAATAGTTTCCAGTAAGTAT
TCTGGAGGCTGCATCCATGACACAGGCAAACCTGAGCGAAACCCTGTTCAAACCCCGCTTTAAACATCCT
GAAACCTCGACGCTAGTCCGCCGCTTTAATCACGGCGCACAACCGCCTGTGCAGTCGGCCCTTGATGGTA
AAACCATCCCTCACTGGTATCGCATGATTAACCGTCTGATGTGGATCTGGCGCGGCATTGACCCACGCGA
AATCCTCGACGTCCAGGCACGTATTGTGATGAGCGATGCCGAACGTACCGACGATGATTTATACGATACG
GTGATTGGCTACCGTGGCGGCAACTGGATTTATGAGTGGGCCCCGGATCTTTGTGAAGGAACCTTACTTC
TGTGGTGTGACATAATTGGACAAACTACCTACAGAGATTTAAAGCTCTAAGGTAAATATAAAATTTTTAA
GTGTATAATGTGTTAAACTACTGATTCTAATTGTTTGTGTATTTTAGATTCCAACCTATGGAACTGATGA
ATGGGAGCAGTGGTGGAATGCCTTTAATGAGGAAAACCTGTTTTGCTCAGAAGAAATGCCATCTAGTGAT
GATGAGGCTACTGCTGACTCTCAACATTCTACTCCTCCAAAAAAGAAGAGAAAGGTAGAAGACCCCAAGG
ACTTTCCTTCAGAATTGCTAAGTTTTTTGAGTCATGCTGTGTTTAGTAATAGAACTCTTGCTTGCTTTGC
TATTTACACCACAAAGGAAAAAGCTGCACTGCTATACAAGAAAATTATGGAAAAATATTCTGTAACCTTT
ATAAGTAGGCATAACAGTTATAATCATAACATACTGTTTTTTCTTACTCCACACAGGCATAGAGTGTCTG
CTATTAATAACTATGCTCAAAAATTGTGTACCTTTAGCTTTTTAATTTGTAAAGGGGTTAATAAGGAATA
TTTGATGTATAGTGCCTTGACTAGAGATCATAATCAGCCATACCACATTTGTAGAGGTTTTACTTGCTTT
AAAAAACCTCCCACACCTCCCCCTGAACCTGAAACATAAAATGAATGCAATTGTTGTTGTTAACTTGTTT
ATTGCAGCTTATAATGGTTACAAATAAAGCAATAGCATCACAAATTTCACAAATAAAGCATTTTTTTCAC
TGCATTCTAGTTGTGGTTTGTCCAAACTCATCAATGTATCTTATCATGTCTGGATCAACTGGATAACTCA
AGCTAACCAAAATCATCCCAAACTTCCCACCCCATACCCTATTACCACTGCCAATTACCTGTGGTTTCAT
TTACTCTAAACCTGTGATTCCTCTGAATTATTTTCATTTTAAAGAAATTGTATTTGTTAAATATGTACTA
CAAACTTAGTAGTTGGAAGGGCTAATTCACTCCCAAAGAAGACAAGATATCCTTGATCTGTGGATCTACC
ACACACAAGGCTACTTCCCTGATTAGCAGAACTACACACCAGGGCCAGGGGTCAGATATCCACTGACCTT
TGGATGGTGCTACAAGCTAGTACCAGTTGAGCCAGATAAGGTAGAAGAGGCCAATAAAGGAGAGAACACC
AGCTTGTTACACCCTGTGAGCCTGCATGGGATGGATGACCCGGAGAGAGAAGTGTTAGAGTGGAGGTTTG
ACAGCCGCCTAGCATTTCATCACGTGGCCCGAGAGCTGCATCCGGAGTACTTCAAGAACTGCTGATATCG
AGCTTGCTACAAGGGACTTTCCGCTGGGGACTTTCCAGGGAGGCGTGGCCTGGGCGGGACTGGGGAGTGG
CGAGCCCTCAGATCCTGCATATAAGCAGCTGCTTTTTGCCTGTACTGGGTCTCTCTGGTTAGACCAGATC
TGAGCCTGGGAGCTCTCTGGCTAACTAGGGAACCCACTGCTTAAGCCTCAATAAAGCTTGCCTTGAGTGC
TTCAAGTAGTGTGTGCCCGTCTGTTGTGTGACTCTGGTAACTAGAGATCCCTCAGACCCTTTTAGTCAGT
GTGGAAAATCTCTAGCAGTGGCGCCCGAACAGGGACTTGAAAGCGAAAGGGAAACCAGAGGAGCTCTCTC
GACGCAGGACTCGGCTTGCTGAAGCGCGCACGGCAAGAGGCGAGGGGCGGCGACTGGTGAGTACGCCAAA
AATTTTGACTAGCGGAGGCTAGAAGGAGAGAGATGGGTGCGAGAGCGTCAGTATTAAGCGGGGGAGAATT
AGATCGCGATGGGAAAAAATTCGGTTAAGGCCAGGGGGAAAGAAAAAATATAAATTAAAACATATAGTAT
GGGCAAGCAGGGAGCTAGAACGATTCGCAGTTAATCCTGGCCTGTTAGAAACATCAGAAGGCTGTAGACA
AATACTGGGACAGCTACAACCATCCCTTCAGACAGGATCAGAAGAACTTAGATCATTATATAATACAGTA
GCAACCCTCTATTGTGTGCATCAAAGGATAGAGATAAAAGACACCAAGGAAGCTTTAGACAAGATAGAGG
AAGAGCAAAACAAAAGTAAGACCACCGCACAGCAAGCGGCCGGCCGCTGATCTTCAGACCTGGAGGAGGA
GATATGAGGGACAATTGGAGAAGTGAATTATATAAATATAAAGTAGTAAAAATTGAACCATTAGGAGTAG
CACCCACCAAGGCAAAGAGAAGAGTGGTGCAGAGAGAAAAAAGAGCAGTGGGAATAGGAGCTTTGTTCCT
TGGGTTCTTGGGAGCAGCAGGAAGCACTATGGGCGCAGCGTCAATGACGCTGACGGTACAGGCCAGACAA
TTATTGTCTGGTATAGTGCAGCAGCAGAACAATTTGCTGAGGGCTATTGAGGCGCAACAGCATCTGTTGC
AACTCACAGTCTGGGGCATCAAGCAGCTCCAGGCAAGAATCCTGGCTGTGGAAAGATACCTAAAGGATCA
ACAGCTCCTGGGGATTTGGGGTTGCTCTGGAAAACTCATTTGCACCACTGCTGTGCCTTGGAATGCTAGT
TGGAGTAATAAATCTCTGGAACAGATTTGGAATCACACGACCTGGATGGAGTGGGACAGAGAAATTAACA
ATTACACAAGCTTAATACACTCCTTAATTGAAGAATCGCAAAACCAGCAAGAAAAGAATGAACAAGAATT
ATTGGAATTAGATAAATGGGCAAGTTTGTGGAATTGGTTTAACATAACAAATTGGCTGTGGTATATAAAA
TTATTCATAATGATAGTAGGAGGCTTGGTAGGTTTAAGAATAGTTTTTGCTGTACTTTCTATAGTGAATA
GAGTTAGGCAGGGATATTCACCATTATCGTTTCAGACCCACCTCCCAACCCCGAGGGGACCCGACAGGCC
CGAAGGAATAGAAGAAGAAGGTGGAGAGAGAGACAGAGACAGATCCATTCGATTAGTGAA
Features (pLannotate 1.2.2; 35 found; start..end, strand, type, name):
     43..160     +  misc_feature   cPPT/CTS: central polypurine tract and central termination sequence of HIV-1
    197..229     -  misc_feature   MCS (fragment): pBluescript multiple cloning site
    313..720     +  promoter       SFFV promoter: spleen focus-forming virus long terminal repeat (LTR) promoter
    741..2921    +  CDS            YTHDC1: YTDC1_HUMAN - Also known as KIAA1966 From Homo sapiens (Human).
   2922..3629    +  CDS            mCherry: mCherry is a basic (constitutively fluorescent) red fluorescent protein published in 2004, derived from Discosoma sp.. It is reported to be a very rapidly-maturing monomer with low acid sensitivity.
   3642..5135    +  CDS            CRY2PHR: N-terminal photolyase homology region of Arabidopsis thaliana cryptochrome 2 binds to CIB1 upon exposure to blue light (Kennedy et al., 2010)
   5238..5268    +  misc_feature   MCS (fragment): pUC18/19 multiple cloning site
   5269..5287    +  misc_feature   MCS (fragment): pBluescript multiple cloning site
   5287..5875    +  misc_feature   WPRE: woodchuck hepatitis virus posttranscriptional regulatory element
   5876..5898    +  misc_feature   MCS (fragment): pBluescript multiple cloning site
   5915..5983    +  CDS            nef (fragment): NEF_HV1Z2 - Experimental evidence at protein level: Swiss-Prot protein existence level 1. Extracellular Nef protein targets CD4(+) T-lymphocytes for apoptosis by interacting with CXCR4 surface receptors. From Human immunodeficiency virus type 1 group M subtype D (isolate Z2/CDC-Z34) (HIV-1).
   5985..6218    +  LTR            3' LTR (ΔU3): self-inactivating 3' long terminal repeat (LTR) from HIV-1
   6243..6261    -  promoter       SP6 promoter: promoter for bacteriophage SP6 RNA polymerase
   6489..6768    +  CDS            TcR (fragment): tetracycline efflux protein; tet; confers resistance to tetracycline
   6769..6817    -  misc_feature   bom (fragment): basis of mobility region from pBR322
   6919..6954    -  CDS            rop (fragment): Rop protein, which maintains plasmids at low copy number; rop
   7049..7153    +  promoter       AmpR promoter: bla
   7154..8014    +  CDS            AmpR: β-lactamase; bla; confers resistance to ampicillin, carbenicillin, and related antibiotics
   8185..8773    +  rep_origin     ori: high-copy-number ColE1/pMB1/pBR322/pUC origin of replication
   8956..9012    +  CDS            lacI (fragment): lac repressor; lacI; The lac repressor binds to the lac operator to inhibit transcription in E. coli. This inhibition can be relieved by adding lactose or isopropyl-β-D-thiogalactopyranoside (IPTG).
   9019..9348    +  promoter       SV40 promoter: SV40 enhancer and early promoter
   9548..9667    +  CDS            gpt (fragment): XGPT_ECOLI - Also known as gpp, gxu. Experimental evidence at protein level: Swiss-Prot protein existence level 1. Purine salvage pathway enzyme that catalyzes the transfer of the ribosyl-5-phosphate group from 5-phospho-alpha-D-ribose 1- diphosphate (PRPP) to the N9 position of the 6-oxopurines guanine and xanthine to form the corresponding ribonucleotides GMP (guanosine 5'- monophosphate) and XMP (xanthosine 5'-monophosphate), with the release of PPi. To a lesser extent, also acts on hypoxanthine (PubMed:9100006, PubMed:3886014). Does not ribophosphorylate adenine (PubMed:3886014). From Esch
   9667..10002   +  CDS            gpt (fragment): XGPT_ECOLI - Also known as gpp, gxu. Experimental evidence at protein level: Swiss-Prot protein existence level 1. Purine salvage pathway enzyme that catalyzes the transfer of the ribosyl-5-phosphate group from 5-phospho-alpha-D-ribose 1- diphosphate (PRPP) to the N9 position of the 6-oxopurines guanine and xanthine to form the corresponding ribonucleotides GMP (guanosine 5'- monophosphate) and XMP (xanthosine 5'-monophosphate), with the release of PPi. To a lesser extent, also acts on hypoxanthine (PubMed:9100006, PubMed:3886014). Does not ribophosphorylate adenine (PubMed:3886014). From Esch
  10097..10402   +  CDS            frsA (fragment): FRSA_ECOLI - Also known as yafA. Experimental evidence at protein level: Swiss-Prot protein existence level 1. Catalyzes the hydrolysis of esters (PubMed:15808744). Displays esterase activity toward pNP-butyrate (PubMed:15808744). May stimulate mixed-acid fermentation by acting as a fermentation/respiration switch that down-regulates respiration and up- regulates fermentation rates (PubMed:15169777). From Escherichia coli (strain K12).
  10406..10480   +  CDS            small t antigen (fragment): SV40 (simian virus 40) small t antigen
  10482..10547   +  intron         small t intron: SV40 (simian virus 40) small t antigen intron
  10677..10697   +  CDS            SV40 NLS: nuclear localization signal of SV40 (simian virus 40) large T antigen
  11016..11099   +  CDS            large T antigen (fragment): large T antigen from SV40 (simian virus 40)
  11122..11256   +  polyA_signal   SV40 poly(A) signal: SV40 polyadenylation signal
  11423..11752   +  CDS            nef (fragment): NEF_HV1BR - Experimental evidence at protein level: Swiss-Prot protein existence level 1. Extracellular Nef protein targets CD4(+) T-lymphocytes for apoptosis by interacting with CXCR4 surface receptors (PubMed:14990729). From Human immunodeficiency virus type 1 group M subtype B (isolate BRU/LAI) (HIV-1).
  11800..12057   +  LTR            5' LTR (truncated): truncated 5' long terminal repeat (LTR) from HIV-1
  12104..12229   +  misc_feature   HIV-1 Ψ: packaging signal of human immunodeficiency virus type 1
  12213..12551   +  CDS            HIV-1 gag (fragment): gag protein from human immunodeficiency virus 1; gag
  12726..12959   +  misc_feature   RRE: The Rev response element (RRE) of HIV-1 allows for Rev-dependent mRNA export from the nucleus to the cytoplasm.
  13336..6       +  CDS            Rev (fragment) (across the origin): human immunodeficiency virus 1 (HIV-1) Rev protein; rev; enhances nuclear export of unspliced and incompletely spliced viral mRNAs
