[The description below was written by a language model from this plasmid's Addgene catalogue record and pLannotate feature annotations shown in this document.]
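Description:
pHR-YTHDC1-FL-mCherry-Cry2 is a 13.4 kb mammalian expression plasmid built on a pHR-type HIV-1 lentiviral transfer backbone. Although catalogued simply as a mammalian expression vector, the annotated sequence carries the elements needed for lentiviral packaging and transduction: a truncated 5' LTR, the Ψ packaging signal with an adjoining gag fragment, the Rev response element for Rev-dependent nuclear export of the genomic RNA, the cPPT/CTS, and a self-inactivating ΔU3 3' LTR. In bacteria it is maintained through a high-copy ColE1/pUC-type origin and selected with ampicillin via the β-lactamase gene. The plasmid backbone outside the LTRs also holds relics of older vectors, including an SV40 promoter followed by gpt fragments, SV40 small t intron and poly(A) sequences, and fragments of TcR, rop and bom. None of these is described in the record as functional.

The payload is a single open reading frame driven by the SFFV promoter, a strong viral LTR promoter. Full-length human YTHDC1 is fused at its C terminus to the red fluorescent protein mCherry and then to CRY2PHR, the photolyase homology region of Arabidopsis cryptochrome 2. A WPRE downstream of the fusion enhances transcript stability and expression. The stated purpose is the optodroplet assay. In this approach, blue light triggers CRY2 self-association, raising the local concentration of the fused protein, and mCherry lets any resulting clusters or droplets be imaged in living cells. The construct therefore tests the capacity of full-length YTHDC1 to form light-induced condensates. The associated publication concerns m6A-modified enhancer RNA and transcriptional condensate formation.
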