Addgene plasmid #177124: pHR-YTHDC1-FL-mCherry-Cry2
Purpose: Express Full-length YTHDC1 with mCherry and CRY2 tag for Optodroplet Assay
Depositing lab: Wenbo Li. Depositing organization: University of Texas Health Science Center at Houston. Publication: Enhancer RNA m6A methylation facilitates transcriptional condensate formation and gene activation. Lee JH, Wang R, Xiong F, Krakowiak J, Liao Z, Nguyen PT, Moroz-Omori EV, Shao J, Zhu X, Bolt MJ, Wu H, Singh PK, Bi M, Shi CJ, Jamal N, Li G, Mistry R, Jung SY, Tsai KL, Ferreon JC, Stossi F, Caflisch A, Liu Z, Mancini MA, Li W. Mol Cell. 2021 Aug 19;81(16):3368-3385.e9. doi: 10.1016/j.molcel.2021.07.024. Epub 2021 Aug 9. PubMed 34375583.
Backbone
  Vector backbone: Addgene 101221
  Vector type: Mammalian Expression
Growth in bacteria
  Bacterial resistance: Ampicillin, 100 μg/mL
  Growth temperature: 37°C
  Growth strain: NEB Stable
  Copy number: High Copy
Gene/Insert
  Gene/Insert name: YTHDC1
  Species: H. sapiens (human)
  Entrez Gene: YTHDC1 (a.k.a. YT521, YT521-B)
  Promoter: SFFV
  Tag / fusion protein: mCherry-CRY2 (C terminal on insert)
  Cloning method: Gibson Cloning
  Sequencing primers: 5′ n/a; 3′ n/a
Terms and licenses: Academic/Nonprofit Terms; Industry Terms: Not Available to Industry
How to cite: pHR-YTHDC1-FL-mCherry-Cry2 was a gift from Wenbo Li (Addgene plasmid # 177124 ; http://n2t.net/addgene:177124 ; RRID:Addgene_177124)
